>Addgene plasmid #219084 | SFFV-MSX1-Brd 114 | addgene full sequence | sequence record 448905 | Addgene NGS Result
ATTTATGCAGAGGCCGAGGCCGCCTCGGCCTCTGAGCTATTCCAGAAGTAGTGAGGAGGCTTTTTTGGAG
GCCTAGGGACGTACCCAATTCGCCCTATAGTGAGTCGTATTACGCGCGCTCACTGGCCGTCGTTTTACAA
CGTCGTGACTGGGAAAACCCTGGCGTTACCCAACTTAATCGCCTTGCAGCACATCCCCCTTTCGCCAGCT
GGCGTAATAGCGAAGAGGCCCGCACCGATCGCCCTTCCCAACAGTTGCGCAGCCTGAATGGCGAATGGG
[124 nt withheld, positions 280-403]
C
[91 nt withheld, positions 405-495]
A
[49 nt withheld, positions 497-545]
CCTTTGACGTTGGAGTCCACGTTCTTT
[37 nt withheld, positions 573-609]
ACCCTATCTCGGTCTATTCTTTTGATTTATAAGGGATTTTGCCGATTTCGGCCTATTGGTTAAAAAATGA
GCTGATTTAACAAAAATTTAACGCGAATTTTAACAAAATATTAACGCTTACAATTTAGGTGGCACTTTTC
GGGGAAATGTGCGCGGAACCCCTATTTGTTTATTTTTCTAAATACATTCAAATATGTATCCGCTCATGAG
ACAATAACCCTGATAAATGCTTCAATAATATTGAAAAAGGAAGAGTATGAGTATTCAACATTTCCGTGTC
GCCCTTATTCCCTTTTTTGCGGCATTTTGCCTTCCTGTTTTTGCTCACCCAGAAACGCTGGTGAAAGTAA
AAGATGCTGAAGATCAGTTGGGTGCACGAGTGGGTTACATCGAACTGGATCTCAACAGCGGTAAGATCCT
TGAGAGTTTTCGCCCCGAAGAACGTTTTCCAATGATGAGCACTTTTAAAGTTCTGCTATGTGGCGCGGTA
TTATCCCGTATTGACGCCGGGCAAGAGCAACTCGGTCGCCGCATACACTATTCTCAGAATGACTTGGTTG
AGTACTCACCAGTCACAGAAAAGCATCTTACGGATGGCATGACAGTAAGAGAATTATGCAGTGCTGCCAT
AACCATGAGTGATAACACTGCGGCCAACTTACTTCTGACAACGATCGGAGGACCGAAGGAGCTAACCGCT
TTTTTGCACAACATGGGGGATCATGTAACTCGCCTTGATCGTTGGGAACCGGAGCTGAATGAAGCCATAC
CAAACGACGAGCGTGACACCACGATGCCTGTAGCAATGGCAACAACGTTGCGCAAACTATTAACTGGCGA
ACTACTTACTCTAGCTTCCCGGCAACAATTAATAGACTGGATGGAGGCGGATAAAGTTGCAGGACCACTT
CTGCGCTCGGCCCTTCCGGCTGGCTGGTTTATTGCTGATAAATCTGGAGCCGGTGAGCGTGGGTCTCGCG
GTATCATTGCAGCACTGGGGCCAGATGGTAAGCCCTCCCGTATCGTAGTTATCTACACGACGGGGAGTCA
GGCAACTATGGATGAACGAAATAGACAGATCGCTGAGATAGGTGCCTCACTGATTAAGCATTGGTAACTG
TCAGACCAAGTTTACTCATATATACTTTAGATTGATTTAAAACTTCATTTTTAATTTAAAAGGATCTAGG
TGAAGATCCTTTTTGATAATCTCATGACCAAAATCCCTTAACGTGAGTTTTCGTTCCACTGAGCGTCAGA
CCCCGTAGAAAAGATCAAAGGATCTTCTTGAGATCCTTTTTTTCTGCGCGTAATCTGCTGCTTGCAAACA
AAAAAACCACCGCTACCAGCGGTGGTTTGTTTGCCGGATCAAGAGCTACCAACTCTTTTTCCGAAGGTAA
CTGGCTTCAGCAGAGCGCAGATACCAAATACTGTTCTTCTAGTGTAGCCGTAGTTAGGCCACCACTTCAA
GAACTCTGTAGCACCGCCTACATACCTCGCTCTGCTAATCCTGTTACCAGTGGCTGCTGCCAGTGGCGAT
AAGTCGTGTCTTACCGGGTTGGACTCAAGACGATAGTTACCGGATAAGGCGCAGCGGTCGGGCTGAACGG
GGGGTTCGTGCACACAGCCCAGCTTGGAGCGAACGACCTACACCGAACTGAGATACCTACAGCGTGAGCT
ATGAGAAAGCGCCACGCTTCCCGAAGGGAGAAAGGCGGACAGGTATCCGGTAAGCGGCAGGGTCGGAACA
GGAGAGCGCACGAGGGAGCTTCCAGGGGGAAACGCCTGGTATCTTTATAGTCCTGTCGGGTTTCGCCACC
TCTGACTTGAGCGTCGATTTTTGTGATGCTCGTCAGGGGGGCGGAGCCTATGGAAAAACGCCAGCAACGC
GGCCTTTTTACGGTTCCTGGCCTTTTGCTGGCCTTTTGCTCACATGTTCTTTCCTGCGTTATCCCCTGAT
TCTGTGGATAACCGTATTACCGCCTTTGAGTGAGCTGATACCGCTCGCCGCAGCCGAACGACCGAGCGCA
GCGAGTCAGTGAGCGAGGAAGCGGAAGAGCGCCCAATACGCAAACCGCCTCTCCCCGCGCGTTGGCCGAT
TCATTAATGCAGCTGGCACGACAGGTTTCCCGACTGGAAAGCGGGCAGTGAGCGCAACGCAATTAATGTG
AGTTAGCTCACTCATTAGGCACCCCAGGCTTTACACTTTATGCTTCCGGCTCGTATGTTGTGTGGAATTG
TGAGCGGATAACAATTTCACACAGGAAACAGCTATGACCATGATTACGCCAAGCGCGCAATTAACCCTCA
CTAAAGGGAACAAAAGCTGGAGCTGCAAGCTTAATGTAGTCTTATGCAATACTCTTGTAGTCTTGCAACA
TGGTAACGATGAGTTAGCAACATGCCTTACAAGGAGAGAAAAAGCACCGTGCATGCCGATTGGTGGAAGT
AAGGTGGTACGATCGTGCCTTATTAGGAAGGCAACAGACGGGTCTGACATGGATTGGACGAACCACTGAA
TTGCCGCATTGCAGAGATATTGTATTTAAGTGCCTAGCTCGATACATAAACGGGTCTCTCTGGTTAGACC
AGATCTGAGCCTGGGAGCTCTCTGGCTAACTAGGGAACCCACTGCTTAAGCCTCAATAAAGCTTGCCTTG
AGTGCTTCAAGTAGTGTGTGCCCGTCTGTTGTGTGACTCTGGTAACTAGAGATCCCTCAGACCCTTTTAG
TCAGTGTGGAAAATCTCTAGCAGTGGCGCCCGAACAGGGACTTGAAAGCGAAAGGGAAACCAGAGGAGCT
CTCTCGACGCAGGACTCGGCTTGCTGAAGCGCGCACGGCAAGAGGCGAGGGGCGGCGACTGGTGAGTACG
CCAAAAATTTTGACTAGCGGAGGCTAGAAGGAGAGAGATGGGTGCGAGAGCGTCAGTATTAAGCGGGGGA
GAATTAGATCGCGATGGGAAAAAATTCGGTTAAGGCCAGGGGGAAAGAAAAAATATAAATTAAAACATAT
AGTATGGGCAAGCAGGGAGCTAGAACGATTCGCAGTTAATCCTGGCCTGTTAGAAACATCAGAAGGCTGT
AGACAAATACTGGGACAGCTACAACCATCCCTTCAGACAGGATCAGAAGAACTTAGATCATTATATAATA
CAGTAGCAACCCTCTATTGTGTGCATCAAAGGATAGAGATAAAAGACACCAAGGAAGCTTTAGACAAGAT
AGAGGAAGAGCAAAACAAAAGTAAGACCACCGCACAGCAAGCGGCCGCTGATCTTCAGACCTGGAGGAGG
AGATATGAGGGACAATTGGAGAAGTGAATTATATAAATATAAAGTAGTAAAAATTGAACCATTAGGAGTA
GCACCCACCAAGGCAAAGAGAAGAGTGGTGCAGAGAGAAAAAAGAGCAGTGGGAATAGGAGCTTTGTTCC
TTGGGTTCTTGGGAGCAGCAGGAAGCACTATGGGCGCAGCGTCAATGACGCTGACGGTACAGGCCAGACA
ATTATTGTCTGGTATAGTGCAGCAGCAGAACAATTTGCTGAGGGCTATTGAGGCGCAACAGCATCTGTTG
CAACTCACAGTCTGGGGCATCAAGCAGCTCCAGGCAAGAATCCTGGCTGTGGAAAGATACCTAAAGGATC
AACAGCTCCTGGGGATTTGGGGTTGCTCTGGAAAACTCATTTGCACCACTGCTGTGCCTTGGAATGCTAG
TTGGAGTAATAAATCTCTGGAACAGATTTGGAATCACACGACCTGGATGGAGTGGGACAGAGAAATTAAC
AATTACACAAGCTTAATACACTCCTTAATTGAAGAATCGCAAAACCAGCAAGAAAAGAATGAACAAGAAT
TATTGGAATTAGATAAATGGGCAAGTTTGTGGAATTGGTTTAACATAACAAATTGGCTGTGGTATATAAA
ATTATTCATAATGATAGTAGGAGGCTTGGTAGGTTTAAGAATAGTTTTTGCTGTACTTTCTATAGTGAAT
AGAGTTAGGCAGGGATATTCACCATTATCGTTTCAGACCCACCTCCCAACCCCGAGGGGACCCGACAGGC
CCGAAGGAATAGAAGAAGAAGGTGGAGAGAGAGACAGAGACAGATCCATTCGATTAGTGAACGGATCTCG
ACGGTATCGGTTAACTTTTAAAAGAAAAGGGGGGATTGGGGGGTACAGTGCAGGGGAAAGAATAGTAGAC
ATAATAGCAACAGACATACAAACTAAAGAATTACAAAAACAAATTACAAAAATTCAAAATTTTATCGATC
ACGAGACTAGCCTCGAGCTGGCTGCAGTAACGCCATTTTGCAAGGCATGGAAAAATACCAAACCAAGAAT
AGAGAAGTTCAGATCAAGGGCGGGTACATGAAAATAGCTAACGTTGGGCCAAACAGGATATCTGCGGTGA
GCAGTTTCGGCCCCGGCCCGGGGCCAAGAACAGATGGTCACCGCAGTTTCGGCCCCGGCCCGAGGCCAAG
AACAGATGGTCCCCAGATATGGCCCAACCCTCAGCAGTTTCTTAAGACCCATCAGATGTTTCCAGGCTCC
CCCAAGGACCTGAAATGACCCTGCGCCTTATTTGAATTAACCAATCAGCCTGCTTCTCGCTTCTGTTCGC
GCGCTTCTGCTTCCCGAGCTCTATAAAAGAGCTCACAACCCCTCACTCGGCGCGCCAGTCCTCCGACAGA
CTGAGTCGGCCGGTCGAATCAAGCTTATCGATACCGTCGACGGATCCGCTAGCCCGCGGTTCGAAATGGC
CCCGGCTGCTGACATGACTTCTTTGCCACTCGGTGTCAAAGTGGAGGACTCCGCCTTCGGCAAGCCGGCG
GGGGGAGGCGCGGGCCAGGCCCCCAGCGCCGCCGCGGCCACGGCAGCCGCCATGGGCGCGGACGAGGAGG
GGGCCAAGCCCAAAGTGTCCCCTTCGCTCCTGCCCTTCAGCGTGGAGGCGCTCATGGCCGACCACAGGAA
GCCGGGGGCCAAGGAGAGCGCCCTGGCGCCCTCCGAGGGCGTGCAGGCGGCGGGTGGCTCGGCGCAGCCA
CTGGGCGTCCCGCCGGGGTCGCTGGGAGCCCCGGACGCGCCCTCTTCGCCGCGGCCGCTCGGCCATTTCT
CGGTGGGGGGACTCCTCAAGCTGCCAGAAGATGCGCTCGTCAAAGCCGAGAGCCCCGAGAAGCCCGAGAG
GACCCCGTGGATGCAGAGCCCCCGCTTCTCCCCGCCGCCGGCCAGGCGGCTGAGCCCCCCAGCCTGCACC
CTCCGCAAACACAAGACGAACCGTAAGCCGCGGACGCCCTTCACCACCGCGCAGCTGCTGGCGCTGGAGC
GCAAGTTCCGCCAGAAGCAGTACCTGTCCATCGCCGAGCGCGCGGAGTTCTCCAGCTCGCTCAGCCTCAC
TGAGACGCAGGTGAAGATATGGTTCCAGAACCGCCGCGCCAAGGCAAAGAGACTACAAGAGGCAGAGCTG
GAGAAGCTGAAGATGGCCGCCAAGCCCATGCTGCCACCGGCTGCCTTCGGCCTCTCCTTCCCTCTCGGCG
GCCCCGCAGCTGTAGCGGCCGCGGCGGGTGCCTCGCTCTACGGTGCCTCTGGCCCCTTCCAGCGCGCCGC
GCTGCCTGTGGCGCCCGTGGGACTCTACACGGCCCATGTGGGCTACAGCATGTACCACCTGACATAGACC
GGTCGGATCCCCCGGGCTGCAGGAATTCGAGCATCTTACCGCCATTTATTCCCATATTTGTTCTGTTTTT
CTTGATTTGGGTATACATTTAAATGTTAATAAAACAAAATGGTGGGGCAATCATTTACATTTTTAGGGAT
ATGTAATTACTAGTTCAGGTGTATTGCCACAAGACAAACATGTTAAGAAACTTTCCCGTTATTTACGCTC
TGTTCCTGTTAATCAACCTCTGGATTACAAAATTTGTGAAAGATTGACTGATATTCTTAACTATGTTGCT
CCTTTTACGCTGTGTGGATATGCTGCTTTAATGCCTCTGTATCATGCTATTGCTTCCCGTACGGCTTTCG
TTTTCTCCTCCTTGTATAAATCCTGGTTGCTGTCTCTTTATGAGGAGTTGTGGCCCGTTGTCCGTCAACG
TGGCGTGGTGTGCTCTGTGTTTGCTGACGCAACCCCCACTGGCTGGGGCATTGCCACCACCTGTCAACTC
CTTTCTGGGACTTTCGCTTTCCCCCTCCCGATCGCCACGGCAGAACTCATCGCCGCCTGCCTTGCCCGCT
GCTGGACAGGGGCTAGGTTGCTGGGCACTGATAATTCCGTGGTGTTGTCGGGGAAGCTGACGTCCTTTGC
AATTCGATATCAAGCTGTACCTTCTAGATGTACAACTAACTTAGCGCTTCTAGACCAATGACTTACAAGG
CAGCTGTAGATCTTAGCCACTTTTTAAAAGAAAAGGGGGGACTGGAAGGGCTAATTCACTCCCAACGAAG
ACAAGATCTGCTTTTTGCTTGTACTGGGTCTCTCTGGTTAGACCAGATCTGAGCCTGGGAGCTCTCTGGC
TAACTAGGGAACCCACTGCTTAAGCCTCAATAAAGCTTGCCTTGAGTGCTTCAAGTAGTGTGTGCCCGTC
TGTTGTGTGACTCTGGTAACTAGAGATCCCTCAGACCCTTTTAGTCAGTGTGGAAAATCTCTAGCAGTAG
TAGTTCATGTCATCTTATTATTCAGTATTTATAACTTGCAAAGAAATGAATATCAGAGAGTGAGAGGAAC
TTGTTTATTGCAGCTTATAATGGTTACAAATAAAGCAATAGCATCACAAATTTCACAAATAAAGCATTTT
TTTCACTGCATTCTAGTTGTGGTTTGTCCAAACTCATCAATGTATCTTATCATGTCTGGCTCTAGCTATC
CCGCCCCTAACTCCGCCCATCCCGCCCCTAACTCCGCCCAGTTCCGCCCATTCTCCGCCCCATGGCTGAC
TAATTTTTTTT
Features (pLannotate 1.2.2; 29 found; start..end, strand, type, name):
     94..112     -  promoter       T7 promoter: promoter for bacteriophage T7 RNA polymerase
    120..275     +  CDS            lacZα (fragment): LacZα fragment of β-galactosidase; lacZ fragment
    280..708     +  rep_origin     f1 ori (sequence partly withheld): f1 bacteriophage origin of replication; arrow indicates direction of (+) strand synthesis
    761..865     +  promoter       AmpR promoter: bla
    866..1726    +  CDS            AmpR: β-lactamase; bla; confers resistance to ampicillin, carbenicillin, and related antibiotics
   1897..2485    +  rep_origin     ori: high-copy-number ColE1/pMB1/pBR322/pUC origin of replication
   2668..2760    +  CDS            lacI (fragment): lac repressor; lacI; The lac repressor binds to the lac operator to inhibit transcription in E. coli. This inhibition can be relieved by adding lactose or isopropyl-β-D-thiogalactopyranoside (IPTG).
   2773..2794    +  protein_bind   CAP binding site: CAP binding activates transcription in the presence of cAMP. E. coli catabolite activator protein
   2809..2839    +  promoter       lac promoter: promoter for the E. coli lac operon
   2847..2863    +  protein_bind   lac operator: The lac repressor binds to the lac operator to inhibit transcription in E. coli. This inhibition can be relieved by adding lactose or isopropyl-β-D-thiogalactopyranoside (IPTG). lac repressor encoded by lacI
   2908..2926    +  promoter       T3 promoter: promoter for bacteriophage T3 RNA polymerase
   2954..3180    +  promoter       RSV promoter: Rous sarcoma virus enhancer/promoter
   3181..3361    +  LTR            5' LTR (truncated): truncated 5' long terminal repeat (LTR) from HIV-1
   3408..3533    +  misc_feature   HIV-1 Ψ: packaging signal of human immunodeficiency virus type 1
   3517..3880    +  CDS            HIV-1 gag (fragment): gag protein from human immunodeficiency virus 1; gag
   4026..4259    +  misc_feature   RRE: The Rev response element (RRE) of HIV-1 allows for Rev-dependent mRNA export from the nucleus to the cytoplasm.
   4636..4736    +  CDS            Rev (fragment): human immunodeficiency virus 1 (HIV-1) Rev protein; rev; enhances nuclear export of unspliced and incompletely spliced viral mRNAs
   4755..4872    +  misc_feature   cPPT/CTS: central polypurine tract and central termination sequence of HIV-1
   4906..5307    +  promoter       SFFV promoter: spleen focus-forming virus long terminal repeat (LTR) promoter
   5317..5340    +  misc_feature   MCS (fragment): pBluescript multiple cloning site
   5365..6273    +  CDS            MSX1: MSX1_HUMAN - Also known as HOX7. Experimental evidence at protein level: Swiss-Prot protein existence level 1. Acts as a transcriptional repressor. May play a role in limb- pattern formation. Acts in cranofacial development and specifically in odontogenesis. Expression in the developing nail bed mesenchyme is important for nail plate thickness and integrity. From Homo sapiens (Human).
   6284..6309    +  misc_feature   MCS (fragment): pBluescript multiple cloning site
   6309..6368    +  CDS            S (fragment): HBSAG_WHV6 - Experimental evidence at transcript level: Swiss-Prot protein existence level 2. The middle envelope protein plays an important role in the budding of the virion. It is involved in the induction of budding in a nucleocapsid independent way. In this process the majority of envelope proteins bud to form subviral lipoprotein particles of 22 nm of diameter that do not contain a nucleocapsid (By similarity). From Woodchuck hepatitis B virus (isolate w64/pWS23) (WHV).
   6500..6903    +  misc_feature   WPRE: woodchuck hepatitis virus posttranscriptional regulatory element
   6961..7020    +  CDS            nef (fragment): NEF_HV1Z2 - Experimental evidence at protein level: Swiss-Prot protein existence level 1. Extracellular Nef protein targets CD4(+) T-lymphocytes for apoptosis by interacting with CXCR4 surface receptors. From Human immunodeficiency virus type 1 group M subtype D (isolate Z2/CDC-Z34) (HIV-1).
   7022..7255    +  LTR            3' LTR (ΔU3): self-inactivating 3' long terminal repeat (LTR) from HIV-1
   7327..7448    +  polyA_signal   SV40 poly(A) signal: SV40 polyadenylation signal
   7467..7488    +  rep_origin     SV40 ori (fragment): SV40 origin of replication
   7488..73      +  rep_origin     SV40 ori (across the origin): SV40 origin of replication
