[The description below was written by a language model from this plasmid's Addgene catalogue record and pLannotate feature annotations shown in this document.]
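Description:
SFFV-MSX1-Brd 114 is a lentiviral transfer plasmid of about 7.5 kb, built on the SFFV-MCS backbone, that expresses the human homeobox transcription factor MSX1 together with a construct-specific DNA barcode. It is propagated in E. coli through a high-copy ColE1/pUC-type origin with ampicillin selection (AmpR/β-lactamase). It also retains pBluescript-derived remnants, including an f1 origin, lacZα and lac regulatory fragments, and T7 and T3 promoters. No mammalian selection marker or fluorescent reporter appears in the feature table.

The viral portion has a third-generation, self-inactivating layout. An RSV promoter drives a truncated HIV-1 5' LTR to produce the genomic RNA in packaging cells. This is followed by the Ψ packaging signal with a gag fragment, the Rev response element for Rev-dependent nuclear export, and the cPPT/CTS, which aids nuclear import of the viral genome. The 3' LTR carries the ΔU3 deletion, which leaves the integrated provirus without LTR promoter activity, and an SV40 polyadenylation signal and SV40 origin lie downstream.

Within this frame, the spleen focus-forming virus (SFFV) promoter, a strong promoter often used in haematopoietic cells, drives the MSX1 coding sequence cloned between MCS fragments. A WPRE follows to enhance transcript stability and expression. According to the depositor, the barcode sits after the WPRE in an XbaI site, giving the design SFFV-TF-WPRE-barcode; the barcode itself is not annotated in the feature table. Because the barcode lies within the transcribed region upstream of the 3' LTR, it should allow the delivered factor to be identified by sequencing. The plasmid belongs to a barcoded transcription factor collection intended for pooled, combinatorial screening of factors in immune cell reprogramming.
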