Addgene plasmid #219084: SFFV-MSX1-Brd 114
Purpose: Transcription factor MSX1 with a specific barcode assigned.
Depositing lab: Filipe Pereira. Depositing organization: Center for Neuroscience and Cell Biology, University of Coimbra. Publication: A combinatorial transcription factor screening platform for immune cell reprogramming. Kurochkin I, Altman AR, Caiado I, Pertiga-Cabral D, Halitzki E, Minaeva M, Zimmermannova O, Henriques-Oliveira L, Klein D, Nair M, Oliveira D, Cajal LR, Knittel R, Feick C, Ringner M, Martin M, Cirovic B, Pires CF, Rosa FF, Sitnicka E, Theis FJ, Pereira CF. Cell Syst. 2026 Jan 21;17(1):101457. doi: 10.1016/j.cels.2025.101457. Epub 2026 Jan 14. PubMed 41539305.
Backbone
  Vector backbone: SFFV-MCS
  Backbone size w/o insert (bp): 6638
  Vector type: Lentiviral
Growth in bacteria
  Bacterial resistance: Ampicillin, 100 μg/mL
  Growth temperature: 37°C
  Growth strain: NEB Stable
  Copy number: High Copy
Gene/Insert
  Gene/Insert name: MSX1
  Species: H. sapiens (human)
  Insert size (bp): 912
  Entrez Gene: MSX1 (a.k.a. ECTD3, HOX7, HYD1, STHAG1)
  Promoter: The spleen focus-forming virus (SFFV) promoter
  Cloning method: Restriction Enzyme; 5′ cloning site Bsp119I (not destroyed); 3′ cloning site BstHI (not destroyed)
Terms and licenses: Academic/Nonprofit Terms; Industry Terms: Not Available to Industry
Depositor comments: Barcode sequence cloned into XbaI restriction site. Design of plasmid is as follows: SFFV-[TF sequence]-WPRE-[Barcode sequence].
How to cite: SFFV-MSX1-Brd 114 was a gift from Filipe Pereira (Addgene plasmid # 219084 ; http://n2t.net/addgene:219084 ; RRID:Addgene_219084)
