>Addgene plasmid #219084 | SFFV-MSX1-Brd 114 | depositor partial sequence | sequence record 427732 | TF ORF
ATGGCCCCGGCTGCTGACATGACTTCTTTGCCACTCGGTGTCAAAGTGGAGGACTCCGCCTTCGGCAAGC
CGGCGGGGGGAGGCGCGGGCCAGGCCCCCAGCGCCGCCGCGGCCACGGCAGCCGCCATGGGCGCGGACGA
GGAGGGGGCCAAGCCCAAAGTGTCCCCTTCGCTCCTGCCCTTCAGCGTGGAGGCGCTCATGGCCGACCAC
AGGAAGCCGGGGGCCAAGGAGAGCGCCCTGGCGCCCTCCGAGGGCGTGCAGGCGGCGGGTGGCTCGGCGC
AGCCACTGGGCGTCCCGCCGGGGTCGCTGGGAGCCCCGGACGCGCCCTCTTCGCCGCGGCCGCTCGGCCA
TTTCTCGGTGGGGGGACTCCTCAAGCTGCCAGAAGATGCGCTCGTCAAAGCCGAGAGCCCCGAGAAGCCC
GAGAGGACCCCGTGGATGCAGAGCCCCCGCTTCTCCCCGCCGCCGGCCAGGCGGCTGAGCCCCCCAGCCT
GCACCCTCCGCAAACACAAGACGAACCGTAAGCCGCGGACGCCCTTCACCACCGCGCAGCTGCTGGCGCT
GGAGCGCAAGTTCCGCCAGAAGCAGTACCTGTCCATCGCCGAGCGCGCGGAGTTCTCCAGCTCGCTCAGC
CTCACTGAGACGCAGGTGAAGATATGGTTCCAGAACCGCCGCGCCAAGGCAAAGAGACTACAAGAGGCAG
AGCTGGAGAAGCTGAAGATGGCCGCCAAGCCCATGCTGCCACCGGCTGCCTTCGGCCTCTCCTTCCCTCT
CGGCGGCCCCGCAGCTGTAGCGGCCGCGGCGGGTGCCTCGCTCTACGGTGCCTCTGGCCCCTTCCAGCGC
GCCGCGCTGCCTGTGGCGCCCGTGGGACTCTACACGGCCCATGTGGGCTACAGCATGTACCACCTGACAT
AG
