>Addgene plasmid #219084 | SFFV-MSX1-Brd 114 | depositor partial sequence | sequence record 427733 | Barcode sequence
TGTACAACTAACTTAGCGCT
